>Addgene plasmid #45639 | pCRII-Topo Vglut2 in situ probe | addgene partial sequence | sequence record 64773 | M13pUC-rev 5'-AGCGGATAACAATTTCACACAGG-3'
AGCTATTTAGGTGACACTATAGAATACTCAAGCTATGCATCAAGCTTGGTACCGAGCTCGGATCCACTAG
TAACGGCCGCCAGTGTGCTGGAATTCGCCCTTCATACCCCTCCCTTTACAAGCTCTCATTCATAAAAATA
AGTGTTTGTGCCCAAGCATTTCACAAAACACTGCAAGATAAGCTTTTGGAAGATCACAAAATATCACACA
CTGTGCACTCCTAGTAAGAGTTCAGTACAGTTTGCTAGCTACACAATATAGTTCTTCATTGAAAGATATA
GCCACTCCATGATAGACACATAATGATTATAGTCAATACCTGATCTAGCCATCTTTCCTGTTCCACTATG
TCTCTAGACAGGCTTTCCCTGGGATAGTTTGCAGTCCAGTGTAATAAATAAGTGCAGTTTGCATGATCCA
GTAGCTTTGGCTTCCTAACTTCTGTAGGATGACATGTGCCAACTGTTGTAGTTGTGCTCTCTAAAATGGT
GATGGGTCCAACGAATACCTACTTATTTCTACAGGAAACCTTTAAATCACAAACGAAAGGACAAATGGCC
TGAATGAAGACGGCATAACGTGACAACTGCCACAGATTGCACTTGATGGGAATCTCATGAAGGGCGAATT
CTGCAGATATCCATCACACTGGCGGCCGCTCGAGCATGCATCTAGAGGGCCCAATTCGCCCTATAGTGAG
TCGTATTACAATTCACTGGCCGTCGTTTTACAACGTCGTGACTGGGAAAACCCTGGCGTTACCCAACTTA
ATCGCCTTGCAGCACATCCCCCTTTCGCCAGCTGGCGTAATAGCGAAGAGGCCCGCACCGATCGCCC
