[The description below was written by a language model from this plasmid's Addgene catalogue record.]
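Description:
pCRII-Topo Vglut2 in situ probe is a bacterial cloning plasmid that serves as a template for making riboprobes against mouse Vglut2 (Slc17a6, also known as DNPI), the vesicular glutamate transporter 2 gene widely used as a marker of glutamatergic neurons. It is built on the commercial pCRII-Topo backbone (about 4 kb, giving a total of roughly 4.5 kb), into which a PCR product was inserted by TOPO cloning. The plasmid is maintained in E. coli under ampicillin selection. The record lists its copy number as unknown and includes no feature table, so the origin of replication and any additional backbone markers are not stated.

The insert is a 517 bp fragment corresponding to nucleotides 2477–2993 of a mouse Slc17a6 mRNA reference sequence. It is a partial transcript segment meant for hybridisation, not a protein-expressing open reading frame, and the plasmid is not designed for expression in mammalian cells. The cloning site is flanked by opposing Sp6 and T7 bacteriophage promoters, with M13 reverse and forward primer sites outside them for sequence verification. This arrangement allows either strand to be transcribed in vitro after the plasmid is linearised on the far side of the insert. According to the depositor, cutting with NotI and transcribing from Sp6 gives the antisense probe that detects the mRNA, while cutting with SpeI and transcribing from T7 gives the sense control. The construct is catalogued as an in situ vector and is associated with a study of progenitor identity and interneuron diversity in the developing neocortex, where such probes map gene expression in tissue sections.
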