Addgene plasmid #45639: pCRII-Topo Vglut2 in situ probe
Depositing lab: Jeffrey Macklis. Depositing organization: Harvard University. Publication: SOX6 controls dorsal progenitor identity and interneuron diversity during neocortical development. Azim E, Jabaudon D, Fame RM, Macklis JD. Nat Neurosci. 2009 Oct;12(10):1238-47. doi: 10.1038/nn.2387. Epub 2009 Aug 5. PubMed 19657336.
Backbone
  Vector backbone: pCRII-Topo
  Backbone manufacturer: Invitrogen
  Backbone size w/o insert (bp): 4000
  Total vector size (bp): 4500
  Vector type: in situ
Growth in bacteria
  Bacterial resistance: Ampicillin, 100 μg/mL
  Growth temperature: 37°C
  Growth strain: DH5alpha
  Copy number: Unknown
Gene/Insert
  Gene/Insert name: Vglut2 in situ probe (alt names: Vglut2; Slc17a6; solute carrier family 17 (sodium-dependent inorganic phosphate cotransporter), member 6)
  Species: M. musculus (mouse)
  Insert size (bp): 517
  Mutation: fragment contains nt 2477-2993 of slc17a6 (Vglut2) mRNA sequence (GenBank ID AK045409.1)
  GenBank ID: AK045409.1
  Entrez Gene: Slc17a6 (a.k.a. 2900073D12Rik, DNPI, VGLUT2)
  Cloning method: TOPO Cloning
  Sequencing primers: 5′ M13 Rev, Sp6; 3′ T7, M13 Forward
Terms and licenses: Academic/Nonprofit Terms; Industry Terms: Not Available to Industry
Depositor comments: For in vitro transcription, use the SpeI restriction digest and T7 promoter for sense probe generation and the NotI restriction digest and Sp6 promoter for antisense probe generation.
How to cite: pCRII-Topo Vglut2 in situ probe was a gift from Jeffrey Macklis (Addgene plasmid # 45639 ; http://n2t.net/addgene:45639 ; RRID:Addgene_45639)
